>Addgene plasmid #227163 | pCS2+8-CYP2A6(C82A, C439A)-flag-tev-halo-his | addgene full sequence | sequence record 459000 | Addgene NGS Result
CGCCATTCTGCCTGGGGACGTCGGAGCAAGCTTGATTTAGGTGACACTATAGAATACAAGCTACTTGTTC
TTTTTGCAGGATCCACTAGTGGCGCGCCATTAATTAAAGGCCGGCCAGCGATCGCCGGACCCACCATGCT
GGCCTCAGGGATGCTTCTGGTGGCCTTGCTGGTCTGCCTGACTGTGATGGTCTTGATGTCTGTTTGGCAG
CAGAGGAAGAGCAAGGGGAAGCTGCCTCCGGGACCCACCCCATTGCCCTTCATTGGAAACTACCTGCAAC
TGAACACAGAGCAGATGTACAACTCCCTCATGAAGATCAGTGAGCGCTATGGCCCCGTGTTCACCATTCA
CTTGGGGCCCCGGCGGGTCGTGGTGCTGGCTGGACATGATGCCGTCAGGGAGGCTCTGGTGGACCAGGCT
GAGGAGTTCAGCGGGCGAGGCGAGCAAGCCACCTTCGACTGGGTCTTCAAAGGCTATGGCGTGGTATTCA
GCAACGGGGAGCGCGCCAAGCAGCTCCGGCGCTTCTCCATCGCCACCCTGCGGGACTTCGGGGTGGGCAA
GCGAGGCATCGAGGAGCGCATCCAGGAGGAGGCGGGCTTCCTCATCGACGCCCTCCGGGGCACTGGCGGC
GCCAATATCGATCCCACCTTCTTCCTGAGCCGCACAGTCTCCAATGTCATCAGCTCCATTGTCTTTGGGG
ACCGCTTTGACTATAAGGACAAAGAGTTCCTGTCACTGTTGCGCATGATGCTAGGAATCTTCCAGTTCAC
GTCAACCTCCACGGGGCAGCTCTATGAGATGTTCTCTTCGGTGATGAAACACCTGCCAGGACCACAGCAA
CAGGCCTTTCAGTTGCTGCAAGGGCTGGAGGACTTCATAGCCAAGAAGGTGGAGCACAACCAGCGTACGC
TGGATCCCAATTCCCCACGGGACTTCATTGACTCCTTTCTCATCCGCATGCAGGAGGAGGAGAAGAACCC
CAACACGGAGTTCTACTTGAAAAACCTGGTGATGACCACGTTGAACCTCTTCATTGGGGGCACCGAGACC
GTCAGCACCACCCTGCGCTATGGCTTCTTGCTGCTCATGAAGCACCCAGAGGTGGAGGCCAAGGTCCATG
AGGAGATTGACAGAGTGATCGGCAAGAACCGGCAGCCCAAGTTTGAGGACCGGGCCAAGATGCCCTACAT
GGAGGCAGTGATCCACGAGATCCAAAGATTTGGAGACGTGATCCCCATGAGTTTGGCCCGCAGAGTCAAA
AAGGACACCAAGTTTCGGGATTTCTTCCTCCCTAAGGGCACCGAAGTGTACCCTATGCTGGGCTCTGTGC
TGAGAGACCCCAGTTTCTTCTCCAACCCCCAGGACTTCAATCCCCAGCATTTCCTGAATGAGAAGGGGCA
GTTTAAGAAGAGTGATGCTTTTGTGCCCTTTTCCATCGGAAAGCGGAACGCTTTCGGAGAAGGCCTGGCC
AGAATGGAGCTCTTTCTCTTCTTCACCACCGTCATGCAGAACTTCCGCCTCAAGTCCTCCCAGTCACCTA
AGGACATTGACGTGTCCCCCAAACACGTGGGCTTTGCCACGATCCCACGAAACTACACCATGAGCTTCCT
GCCCCGCTCAGGGGATTATAAAGACGATGACGACAAGTCAGGGGAAAACTTGTATTTCCAGGGCTCAGGG
ATGGCAGAAATCGGTACTGGCTTTCCATTCGACCCCCATTATGTGGAAGTCCTGGGCGAGCGCATGCACT
ACGTCGATGTTGGTCCGCGCGATGGCACCCCTGTGCTGTTCCTGCACGGTAACCCGACCTCCTCCTACGT
GTGGCGCAACATCATCCCGCATGTTGCACCGACCCATCGCTGCATTGCTCCAGACCTGATCGGTATGGGC
AAATCCGACAAACCAGACCTGGGTTATTTCTTCGACGACCACGTCCGCTTCATGGATGCCTTCATCGAAG
CCCTGGGTCTGGAAGAGGTCGTCCTGGTCATTCACGACTGGGGCTCCGCTCTGGGTTTCCACTGGGCCAA
GCGCAATCCAGAGCGCGTCAAAGGTATTGCATTTATGGAGTTCATCCGCCCTATCCCGACCTGGGACGAA
TGGCCAGAATTTGCCCGCGAGACCTTCCAGGCCTTCCGCACCACCGACGTCGGCCGCAAGCTGATCATCG
ATCAGAACGTTTTTATCGAGGGTACGCTGCCGATGGGTGTCGTCCGCCCGCTGACTGAAGTCGAGATGGA
CCATTACCGCGAGCCGTTCCTGAATCCTGTTGACCGCGAGCCACTGTGGCGCTTCCCAAACGAGCTGCCA
ATCGCCGGTGAGCCAGCGAACATCGTCGCGCTGGTCGAAGAATACATGGACTGGCTGCACCAGTCCCCTG
TCCCGAAGCTGCTGTTCTGGGGCACCCCAGGCGTTCTGATCCCACCGGCCGAAGCCGCTCGCCTGGCCAA
AAGCCTGCCTAACTGCAAGGCTGTGGACATCGGCCCGGGTCTGAATCTGCTGCAAGAAGACAACCCGGAC
CTGATCGGCAGCGAGATCGCGCGCTGGCTGTCGACGCTCGAGATTTCCGGCGGCAGCAGCCATCATCATC
ATCATCATGGGTCAGGGTAATAATCGAATTCAAGGCCTCTCGAGCCTCTAGAACTATAGTGAGTCGTATT
ACGTAGATCCAGACATGATAAGATACATTGATGAGTTTGGACAAACCACAACTAGAATGCAGTGAAAAAA
ATGCTTTATTTGTGAAATTTGTGATGCTATTGCTTTATTTGTAACCATTATAAGCTGCAATAAACAAGTT
AACAACAACAATTGCATTCATTTTATGTTTCAGGTTCAGGGGGAGGTGTGGGAGGTTTTTTAATTCGCGG
CCGCGGCGCCAATGCATTGGGCCCGGTACCCAGCTTTTGTTCCCTTTAGTGAGGGTTAATTGCGCGCTTG
GCGTAATCATGGTCATAGCTGTTTCCTGTGTGAAATTGTTATCCGCTCACAATTCCACACAACATACGAG
CCGGGAGCATAAAGTGTAAAGCCTGGGGTGCCTAATGAGTGAGCTAACTCACATTAATTGCGTTGCGCTC
ACTGCCCGCTTTCCAGTCGGGAAACCTGTCGTGCCAGCTGCATTAATGAATCGGCCAACGCGCGGGGAGA
GGCGGTTTGCGTATTGGGCGCTCTTCCGCTTCCTCGCTCACTGACTCGCTGCGCTCGGTCGTTCGGCTGC
GGCGAGCGGTATCAGCTCACTCAAAGGCGGTAATACGGTTATCCACAGAATCAGGGGATAACGCAGGAAA
GAACATGTGAGCAAAAGGCCAGCAAAAGGCCAGGAACCGTAAAAAGGCCGCGTTGCTGGCGTTTTTCCAT
AGGCTCCGCCCCCCTGACGAGCATCACAAAAATCGACGCTCAAGTCAGAGGTGGCGAAACCCGACAGGAC
TATAAAGATACCAGGCGTTTCCCCCTGGAAGCTCCCTCGTGCGCTCTCCTGTTCCGACCCTGCCGCTTAC
CGGATACCTGTCCGCCTTTCTCCCTTCGGGAAGCGTGGCGCTTTCTCATAGCTCACGCTGTAGGTATCTC
AGTTCGGTGTAGGTCGTTCGCTCCAAGCTGGGCTGTGTGCACGAACCCCCCGTTCAGCCCGACCGCTGCG
CCTTATCCGGTAACTATCGTCTTGAGTCCAACCCGGTAAGACACGACTTATCGCCACTGGCAGCAGCCAC
TGGTAACAGGATTAGCAGAGCGAGGTATGTAGGCGGTGCTACAGAGTTCTTGAAGTGGTGGCCTAACTAC
GGCTACACTAGAAGAACAGTATTTGGTATCTGCGCTCTGCTGAAGCCAGTTACCTTCGGAAAAAGAGTTG
GTAGCTCTTGATCCGGCAAACAAACCACCGCTGGTAGCGGTGGTTTTTTTGTTTGCAAGCAGCAGATTAC
GCGCAGAAAAAAAGGATCTCAAGAAGATCCTTTGATCTTTTCTACGGGGTCTGACGCTCAGTGGAACGAA
AACTCACGTTAAGGGATTTTGGTCATGAGATTATCAAAAAGGATCTTCACCTAGATCCTTTTAAATTAAA
AATGAAGTTTTAAATCAATCTAAAGTATATATGAGTAAACTTGGTCTGACAGTTACCAATGCTTAATCAG
TGAGGCACCTATCTCAGCGATCTGTCTATTTCGTTCATCCATAGTTGCCTGACTCCCCGTCGTGTAGATA
ACTACGATACGGGAGGGCTTACCATCTGGCCCCAGTGCTGCAATGATACCGCGAGACCCACGCTCACCGG
CTCCAGATTTATCAGCAATAAACCAGCCAGCCGGAAGGGCCGAGCGCAGAAGTGGTCCTGCAACTTTATC
CGCCTCCATCCAGTCTATTAATTGTTGCCGGGAAGCTAGAGTAAGTAGTTCGCCAGTTAATAGTTTGCGC
AACGTTGTTGCCATTGCTACAGGCATCGTGGTGTCACGCTCGTCGTTTGGTATGGCTTCATTCAGCTCCG
GTTCCCAACGATCAAGGCGAGTTACATGATCCCCCATGTTGTGCAAAAAAGCGGTTAGCTCCTTCGGTCC
TCCGATCGTTGTCAGAAGTAAGTTGGCCGCAGTGTTATCACTCATGGTTATGGCAGCACTGCATAATTCT
CTTACTGTCATGCCATCCGTAAGATGCTTTTCTGTGACTGGTGAGTACTCAACCAAGTCATTCTGAGAAT
AGTGTATGCGGCGACCGAGTTGCTCTTGCCCGGCGTCAATACGGGATAATACCGCGCCACATAGCAGAAC
TTTAAAAGTGCTCATCATTGGAAAACGTTCTTCGGGGCGAAAACTCTCAAGGATCTTACCGCTGTTGAGA
TCCAGTTCGATGTAACCCACTCGTGCACCCAACTGATCTTCAGCATCTTTTACTTTCACCAGCGTTTCTG
GGTGAGCAAAAACAGGAAGGCAAAATGCCGCAAAAAAGGGAATAAGGGCGACACGGAAATGTTGAATACT
CATACTCTTCCTTTTTCAATATTATTGAAGCATTTATCAGGGTTATTGTCTCATGAGCGGATACATATTT
GAATGTATTTAGAAAAATAAACAAATAGGGGTTCCGCGCACATTTCCCCGAAAAGTGCCACCTAAATTGT
AAGCGTTAATATTTTGTTAAAATTCGCGTTAAATTTTTGTTAAATCAGCTCATTTTTTAACCAATAGGCC
GAAATCGGCAAAATCCCTTATAAATCAAAAGAATAGACCGAGATAGGGT
[37 nt withheld, positions 5230-5266]
AAAGAACGTGGACTCCAACGTCAAAGG
[49 nt withheld, positions 5294-5342]
T
[91 nt withheld, positions 5344-5434]
G
[124 nt withheld, positions 5436-5559]
CCCATTCGCCATTCAGGCTGCGCAACTGTTGGGAAGGGCGATCGGTGCGGGCCTCTTCGCTATTACGCCA
GTCGACCGCCAATTCAATATGGCGTATATGGACTCATGCCAATTCAATATGGTGGATCTGGACCTGTGCC
AATTCAATATGGCGTATATGGACTCGTGCCAATTCAATATGGTGGATCTGGACCCCAGCCAATTCAATAT
GGCGGACTTGGCACCATGCCAATTCAATATGGCGGACCTGGCACTGTGCCAACTGGGGAGGGGTCTACTT
GGCACGGTGCCAAGTTTGAGGAGGGGTCTTGGCCCTGTGCCAAGTCCGCCATATTGAATTGGCATGGTGC
CAATAATGGCGGCCATATTGGCTATATGCCAGGATCAATATATAGGCAATATCCAATATGGCCCTATGCC
AATATGGCTATTGGCCAGGTTCAATACTATGTATTGGCCCTATGCCATATAGTATTCCATATATGGGTTT
TCCTATTGACGTAGATAGCCCCTCCCAATGGGCGGTCCCATATACCATATATGGGGCTTCCTAATACCGC
CCATAGCCACTCCCCCATTGACGTCAATGGTCTCTATATATGGTCTTTCCTATTGACGTCATATGGGCGG
TCCTATTGACGTATATGGCGCCTCCCCCATTGACGTCAATTACGGTAAATGGCCCGCCTGGCTCAATGCC
CATTGACGTCAATAGGACCACCCACCATTGACGTCAATGGGATGGCTCATTGCCCATTCATATCCGTTCT
CACGCCCCCTATTGACGTCAATGACGGTAAATGGCCCACTTGGCAGTACATCAATATCTATTAATAGTAA
CTTGGCAAGTACATTACTATTGGAAGTACGCCAGGGTACATTGGCAGTACTCCCATTGACGTCAATGGCG
GTAAATGGCCCGCGATGGCTGCCAAGTACATCCCCATTGACGTCAATGGGGAGGGGCAATGACGCAAATG
GGCGTTCCATTGACGTAAATGGGCGGTAGGCGTGCCTAATGGGAGGTCTATATAAGCAATGCTCGTTTAG
GGAAC
Features (pLannotate 1.2.2; 17 found; start..end, strand, type, name):
     35..53      +  promoter       SP6 promoter: promoter for bacteriophage SP6 RNA polymerase
    136..1617    +  CDS            CYP2A6: CP2A6_HUMAN - Also known as CYP2A3. Experimental evidence at protein level: Swiss-Prot protein existence level 1. Exhibits a high coumarin 7-hydroxylase activity. Can act in the hydroxylation of the anti-cancer drugs cyclophosphamide and ifosphamide. Competent in the metabolic activation of aflatoxin B1. Constitutes the major nicotine C-oxidase. Acts as a 1,4-cineole 2-exo- monooxygenase. Possesses low phenacetin O-deethylation activity. From Homo sapiens (Human).
   1681..2571    +  CDS            HaloTag®: modified bacterial dehalogenase that forms covalent bonds with chloroalkane derivatives
   2581..2600    +  CDS            capTEV™ (fragment): composite tag for in vivo biotinylation, TEV protease cleavage, and 6xHis tagging
   2644..2661    -  promoter       T7 promoter (fragment): promoter for bacteriophage T7 RNA polymerase
   2666..2800    -  polyA_signal   SV40 poly(A) signal: SV40 polyadenylation signal
   2913..2931    -  promoter       T3 promoter: promoter for bacteriophage T3 RNA polymerase
   2976..2992    -  protein_bind   lac operator: The lac repressor binds to the lac operator to inhibit transcription in E. coli. This inhibition can be relieved by adding lactose or isopropyl-β-D-thiogalactopyranoside (IPTG). lac repressor encoded by lacI
   3000..3030    -  promoter       lac promoter: promoter for the E. coli lac operon
   3045..3066    -  protein_bind   CAP binding site: CAP binding activates transcription in the presence of cAMP. E. coli catabolite activator protein
   3079..3171    -  CDS            lacI (fragment): lac repressor; lacI; The lac repressor binds to the lac operator to inhibit transcription in E. coli. This inhibition can be relieved by adding lactose or isopropyl-β-D-thiogalactopyranoside (IPTG).
   3354..3942    -  rep_origin     ori: high-copy-number ColE1/pMB1/pBR322/pUC origin of replication
   4113..4973    -  CDS            AmpR: β-lactamase; bla; confers resistance to ampicillin, carbenicillin, and related antibiotics
   4974..5078    -  promoter       AmpR promoter: bla
   5131..5559    -  rep_origin     f1 ori (sequence partly withheld): f1 bacteriophage origin of replication; arrow indicates direction of (+) strand synthesis
   5564..5630    -  CDS            lacZα (fragment): LacZα fragment of β-galactosidase; lacZ fragment
   5637..6614    +  promoter       CMV IE94 promoter: enhancer/promoter region of simian cytomegalovirus major immediate early transcription unit IE94
