[The description below was written by a language model from this plasmid's Addgene catalogue record and pLannotate feature annotations shown in this document.]
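Description:
pCS2+8-CYP2A6(C82A, C439A)-flag-tev-halo-his is a mammalian expression plasmid of about 6.6 kb built on the pCS2+8 backbone. It is maintained in E. coli as a high-copy plasmid through a ColE1/pUC-type origin and selected with ampicillin via the β-lactamase (AmpR) gene. An f1 origin and remnants of the lac promoter/operator, lacI and lacZα regions are also present as backbone carry-over. Expression in mammalian cells is driven by the simian CMV IE94 enhancer/promoter, which sits directly upstream of an SP6 phage promoter. The same cassette can therefore also serve as a template for in vitro transcription. An SV40 polyadenylation signal lies downstream of the coding region, flanked by T7 (partial) and T3 promoters in the opposite orientation.

The insert is human cytochrome P450 2A6 (CYP2A6) with cysteines 82 and 439 both replaced by alanine. It is fused at its C terminus to a Flag epitope, a TEV protease cleavage site (indicated by the construct name), HaloTag and a His6 tag. The automated annotation explicitly detects the CYP2A6 and HaloTag reading frames, plus a short terminal tag fragment that is consistent with the His6 end. The Flag and TEV elements are not called separately but would fall in the short gap between the two annotated coding regions.

HaloTag is a modified dehalogenase that covalently binds chloroalkane ligands. According to the record, the construct is intended for T-REX experiments on sensing of reactive electrophilic species. The double mutant shows almost no sensing ability toward these electrophiles, which suggests a role as a sensing-deficient comparison for CYP2A6.
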