Addgene plasmid #227163: pCS2+8-CYP2A6(C82A, C439A)-flag-tev-halo-his
Purpose: For T-REX experiments of CYP2A6 C82A and C439A double mutant. Almost no sensing ability to reactive electrophilic species (RES).
Depositing lab: Yimon Aye. Depositing organization: Swiss Federal Institute of Technology (EPFL). Publication: Organ-specific electrophile responsivity mapping in live C. elegans. Liu J, Kulkarni A, Gao YQ, Urul DA, Hamelin R, Novotny BA, Long MJC, Aye Y. Cell. 2024 Dec 26;187(26):7450-7469.e29. doi: 10.1016/j.cell.2024.10.014. Epub 2024 Nov 5. PubMed 39504959.
Backbone
  Vector backbone: pCS2+8
  Backbone size w/o insert (bp): 4134
  Total vector size (bp): 6617
  Vector type: Mammalian Expression
Growth in bacteria
  Bacterial resistance: Ampicillin, 100 μg/mL
  Growth temperature: 37°C
  Growth strain: DH5alpha
  Copy number: High Copy
Gene/Insert
  Gene/Insert name: CYP2A6 (alt name: Cytochrome P450 2A6)
  Species: H. sapiens (human)
  Mutation: changed cysteine 82 and cysteine 439 to alanine
  GenBank ID: NM_000762.6
  Entrez Gene: CYP2A6 (a.k.a. CPA6, CYP2A, CYP2A3, CYPIIA6, P450C2A, P450PB)
  Promoter: CMV and SP6
  Tag / fusion protein: Flag (C terminal on insert); HaloTag (C terminal on insert); His6 (C terminal on insert)
  Cloning method: Ligation Independent Cloning
  Sequencing primers: 5′ CMV forward or SP6 forward; 3′ M13 reverse
Terms and licenses: Academic/Nonprofit Terms; Industry Terms: Not Available to Industry
How to cite: pCS2+8-CYP2A6(C82A, C439A)-flag-tev-halo-his was a gift from Yimon Aye (Addgene plasmid # 227163 ; http://n2t.net/addgene:227163 ; RRID:Addgene_227163)
